Addgene plasmid #63305: pFusX2-23
Purpose: Encodes RVD positions 4-6 in TALEN assembly
Depositing lab: Stephen Ekker. Depositing organization: Mayo Foundation for Medical Education and Research. Publication: FusX: A rapid one-step TALE assembly system for genome science. Ma AC, McNulty MS, Tanya PL, Jarryd CM, Martinez-Galvez G, Argue DP, Lee HB, Urban MD, Bullard CE, Blackburn PR, Man TK, Clark KJ, Ekker SC. Hum Gene Ther. 2016 Jun;27(6):451-63. doi: 10.1089/hum.2015.172 PubMed 26854857.
Backbone
  Vector backbone: FusX2
  Backbone size w/o insert (bp): 3006
  Vector type: TALEN
Growth in bacteria
  Bacterial resistance: Spectinomycin, 50 μg/mL
  Growth temperature: 37°C
  Growth strain: DH5alpha
  Copy number: High Copy
Gene/Insert
  Gene/Insert name: HD HD NN (alt name: X2_CCG)
  Species: Synthetic
  Mutation: none
  Cloning method: Restriction Enzyme; 5′ cloning site BsaI (destroyed during cloning); 3′ cloning site BsaI (destroyed during cloning)
  Sequencing primers: 5′ pCR8_F1; 3′ pCR8_R1
Terms and licenses: Academic/Nonprofit Terms; Industry Terms: Not Available to Industry
How to cite: pFusX2-23 was a gift from Stephen Ekker (Addgene plasmid # 63305 ; http://n2t.net/addgene:63305 ; RRID:Addgene_63305)
