[The description below was written by a language model from this plasmid's Addgene catalogue record.]
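Description:
pFusX2-23 is a library component of the FusX system, a one-step assembly platform for building TALE repeat arrays, here catalogued as a TALEN-type vector. It is built on the FusX2 backbone (about 3 kb without insert) and is maintained in E. coli as a high-copy plasmid under spectinomycin selection. The record does not name the origin of replication or list any other backbone features, and no feature table is provided. The listed sequencing primers carry pCR8 names, which hints at a pCR8-related backbone, although the record does not state this.

The insert is a synthetic three-repeat TALE module carrying the repeat-variable diresidues HD, HD and NN, also labelled X2_CCG. Under the standard TALE recognition code, HD specifies cytosine and NN specifies guanine, so the trimer reads the DNA triplet CCG. This module occupies RVD positions 4 to 6 of the final array, which is the slot assigned to the FusX2 sub-library. The trimer was cloned using BsaI sites at both ends, and both sites were destroyed in the process. BsaI is a type IIS enzyme of the kind used in Golden Gate-style cloning.

In use, this plasmid is chosen from the set of pre-made trimers when the target sequence has CCG at positions 4 to 6. It is then combined with modules covering the other positions to assemble a full-length TALE DNA-binding domain in a receiving vector, for TALEN-based genome editing. It is an assembly intermediate rather than an expression construct, and the record describes no promoter, tag or reporter.
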