>Addgene plasmid #63305 | pFusX2-23 | depositor partial sequence | sequence record 105128 | pFusX2_CCG
AGTCTTAAGCGTCTCCCTGACCCCGGACCAAGTGGTGGCTATCGCCAGCCACGATGGCGGCAAGCAAGCG
CTCGAAACGGTGCAGCGGCTGTTGCCGGTGCTGTGCCAGGACCATGGCCTGACTCCGGACCAAGTGGTGG
CTATCGCCAGCCACGATGGCGGCAAGCAAGCGCTCGAAACGGTGCAGCGGCTGTTGCCGGTGCTGTGCCA
GGACCATGGCCTGACCCCGGACCAAGTGGTGGCTATCGCCAGCAACAATGGCGGCAAGCAAGCGCTCGAA
ACGGTGCAGCGGCTGTTGCCGGTGCTGTGCCAGGACCATGGCGAGACGTC
