>Addgene plasmid #63305 | pFusX2-23 | depositor partial sequence | sequence record 105129 | FusX2
CGTCTCCCTGACCCCGGACCAAGTGGTGGCTATCGAGACCGGCGCCGCTACGGGCGCGTCCCATTCGCCA
TTCAGGCTGCGCAACTGTTGGGAAGGGCGATCGGTGCGGGCTCTTCGCTATTACGCCAGCTGGCGAAAGG
GGGATGTGCTGCAAGGCGATTAAGTTGGGAACGCCAGGGTTTTCCCAGTCACGACGTTGTAAAACGACGG
CCAGTGAGCGCGCGTAATCGACTCACTATAGGGCGAATTGGGTACCGGGCCCCCCCTCGAGGTCCTCCAG
CTTTTGTTCCCTTTAGTGAGGGTTAATTGCGCGCTTGGCGTAATCATGGTCATAGCTGTTTCCTGTGTGA
AATTGTTATCCGCTCACAATTCCACACAACATACGAGCCGGAAGCATAAAGTGTAAAGCCTGGGGTGCCT
AATGAGTGAGCTAACTCACATTAATTGCGTTGCGCTCACTGCCCGCTTTCCACCGGTGGTCTCTGGCGGC
AAGCAAGCGCTCGAAACGGTGCAGCGGCTGTTGCCGGTGCTGTGCCAGGACCATGGCGAGACGTCTAGAC
CAGCCAGGACAGAAATGCCTCGACTTCGCTGCTACCCAAGGTTGCCGGGTGACGCACACCGTGGAAACGG
ATGAAGGCACGAACCCAGTGGACATAAGCCTGTTCGGTTCGTAAGCTGTAATGCAAGTAGCGTATGCGCT
CACGCAACTGGTCCAGAACCTTGACCGAACGCAGCGGTGGTAACGGCGCAGTGGCGGTTTTCATGGCTTG
TTATGACTGTTTTTTTGGGGTACAGTCTATGCCTCGGGCATCCAAGCAGCAAGCGCGTTACGCCGTGGGT
CGATGTTTGATGTTATGGAGCAGCAACGATGTTACGCAGCAGGGCAGTCGCCCTAAAACAAAGTTAAACA
TTATGAGGGAAGCGGTGATCGCCGAAGTATCGACTCAACTATCAGAGGTAGTTGGCGTCATCGAGCGCCA
TCTCGAACCGACGTTGCTGGCCGTACATTTGTACGGCTCCGCAGTGGATGGCGGCCTGAAGCCACACAGT
GATATTGATTTGCTGGTTACGGTGACCGTAAGGCTTGATGAAACAACGCGGCGAGCTTTGATCAACGACC
TTTTGGAAACTTCGGCTTCCCCTGGAGAGAGCGAGATTCTCCGCGCTGTAGAAGTCACCATTGTTGTGCA
CGACGACATCATTCCGTGGCGTTATCCAGCTAAGCGCGAACTGCAATTTGGAGAATGGCAGCGCAATGAC
ATTCTTGCAGGTATCTTCGAGCCAGCCACGATCGACATTGATCTGGCTATCTTGCTGACAAAAGCAAGAG
AACATAGCGTTGCCTTGGTAGGTCCAGCGGCGGAGGAACTCTTTGATCCGGTTCCTGAACAGGATCTATT
TGAGGCGCTAAATGAAACCTTAACGCTATGGAACTCGCCGCCCGACTGGGCTGGCGATGAGCGAAATGTA
GTGCTTACGTTGTCCCGCATTTGGTACAGCGCAGTAACCGGCAAAATCGCGCCGAAGGATGTCGCTGCCG
ACTGGGCAATGGAGCGCCTGCCGGCCCAGTATCAGCCCGTCATACTTGAAGCTAGACAGGCTTATCTTGG
ACAAGAAGAAGATCGCTTGGCCTCGCGCGCAGATCAGTTGGAAGAATTTGTCCACTACGTGAAAGGCGAG
ATCACCAAGGTAGTCGGCAAATAACCCTCGAGCCACCCATGACCAAAATCCCTTAACGTGAGTTACGCGT
CGTTCCACTGAGCGTCAGACCCCGTAGAAAAGATCAAAGGATCTTCTTGAGATCCTTTTTTTCTGCGCGT
AATCTGCTGCTTGCAAACAAAAAAACCACCGCTACCAGCGGTGGTTTGTTTGCCGGATCAAGAGCTACCA
ACTCTTTTTCCGAAGGTAACTGGCTTCAGCAGAGCGCAGATACCAAATACTGTCCTTCTAGTGTAGCCGT
AGTTAGGCCACCACTTCAAGAACTCTGTAGCACCGCCTACATACCTCGCTCTGCTAATCCTGTTACCAGT
GGCTGCTGCCAGTGGCGATAAGTCGTGTCTTACCGGGTTGGACTCAAGACGATAGTTACCGGATAAGGCG
CAGCGGTCGGGCTGAACGGGGGGTTCGTGCACACAGCCCAGCTTGGAGCGAACGACCTACACCGAACTGA
GATACCTACAGCGTGAGCATTGAGAAAGCGCCACGCTTCCCGAAGGGAGAAAGGCGGACAGGTATCCGGT
AAGCGGCAGGGTCGGAACAGGAGAGCGCACGAGGGAGCTTCCAGGGGGAAACGCCTGGTATCTTTATAGT
CCTGTCGGGTTTCGCCACCTCTGACTTGAGCGTCGATTTTTGTGATGCTCGTCAGGGGGGCGGAGCCTAT
GGAAAAACGCCAGCAACGCGGCCTTTTTACGGTTCCTGGCCTTTTGCTGGCCTTTTGCTCACATGTTCTT
TCCTGCGTTATCCCCTGATTCTGTGGATAACCGTATTACCGCCTTTGAGTGAGCTGATACCGCTCGCCGC
AGCCGAACGACCGAGCGCAGCGAGTCAGTGAGCGAGGAAGCGGAAGAGCGCCCAATACGCAAACCGCCTC
TCCCCGCGCGTTGGCCGATTCATTAATGCAGCTGGCACGACAGGTTTCCCGACTGGAAAGCGGGCAGTGA
GCGCAACGCAATTAATACGCGTACCGCTAGCCAGGAAGAGTTTGTAGAAACGCAAAAAGGCCATCCGTCA
GGATGGCCTTCTGCTTAGTTTGATGCCTGGCAGTTTATGGCGGGCGTCCTGCCCGCCACCCTCCGGGCCG
TTGCTTCACAACGTTCAAATCCGCTCCCGGCGGATTTGTCCTACTCAGGAGAGCGTTCACCGACAAACAA
CAGATAAAACGAAAGGCCCAGTCTTCCGACTGAGCCTTTCGTTTTATTTGATGCCTGGCAGTTCCCTACT
CTCGCGTTAACGCTAGCATGGATGTTTTCCCAGTCACGACGTTGTAAAACGACGGCCAGTCTTAAG
