>Addgene plasmid #63305 | pFusX2-23 | addgene partial sequence | sequence record 114293 | pCR8_R1 5'-cgaaccgaacaggcttatgt-3'
TCACCCGGCAACCTTGGGTAGCAGCGAAGTCGAGGCATTTCTGTCCTGGCTGGTCTAGACGTCTCGCCAT
GGTCCTGGCACAGCACCGGCAACAGCCGCTGCACCGTTTCGAGCGCTTGCTTGCCGCCATTGTTGCTGGC
GATAGCCACCACTTGGTCCGGGGTCAGGCCATGGTCCTGGCACAGCACCGGCAACAGCCGCTGCACCGTT
TCGAGCGCTTGCTTGCCGCCATCGTGGCTGGCGATAGCCACCACTTGGTCCGGAGTCAGGCCATGGTCCT
GGCACAGCACCGGCAACAGCCGCTGCACCGTTTCGAGCGCTTGCTTGCCGCCATCGTGGCTGGCGATAGC
CACCACTTGGTCCGGGGTCAGGGAGACGCTTAAGACTGGCCGTCGTTTTACAACGTCGTGACTGGGAAAA
CATCCATGCTAGCGTTAACGCGAGAGTAGGGAACTGCCAGGCATCAAATAAAACGAAAGGCTCAGTCGGA
AGACTGGGCCTTTCGTTTTATCTGTTGTTTGTCGGTGAACGCTCTCCTGAGTAGGACAAATCCGCCGGGA
GCGGATTTGAACGTTGTGAAGCAACGGCCCGGAGGGTGGCGGGCAGGACGCCCGCCATAAACTGCCAGGC
ATCAAACTAAGCAGAAGGCCATCCTGACGGATGGCCTTTTTGCGTTTCTACAAACTCTTCCTGGCTAGCG
GTACGCGTATTAATT
